>Addgene plasmid #23019 | pET15b-KSRP | addgene full sequence | sequence record 345952 | Addgene NGS Result
TAATACGACTCACTATAGGGGAATTGTGAGCGGATAACAATTCCCCTCTAGAAATAATTTTGTTTAACTT
TAAGAAGGAGATATACCATGGGCAGCCATCATCACCATCATCACAGCGGCGGCCACATGGTGTCGGACTA
CAGCACGGGAGGACCCCCGCCCGGGCCGCCGCCGCCCGCCGGCGGGGGCGGGGGAGCCGGAGGCGCCGGG
GGAGGCCCTCCGCCGGGCCCGCCAGGCGCGGGGGACCGGGGCGGCGGCGGTCCCGGCGGCGGCGGCCCGG
GCGGGGGGTCGGCCGGGGGCCCCTCTCAGCCACCCGGCGGAGGCGGCCCGGGAATCCGCAAGGACGCTTT
CGCCGACGCCGTGCAGCGGGCCCGCCAGATTGCAGCCAAAATTGGAGGCGATGCTGCCACGACAGTGAAT
AACAGCACTCCTGATTTTGGTTTTGGGGGCCAAAAGAGACAGTTGGAAGATGGAGATCAACCGGAGAGCA
AGAAGCTGGCTTCCCAGGGAGACTCAATCAGTTCTCAACTTGGACCCATCCATCCTCCCCCAAGGACTTC
AATGACAGAAGAGTACAGGGTCCCAGACGGCATGGTGGGCCTGATCATTGGCAGAGGAGGTGAACAAATT
AACAAAATCCAACAGGATTCAGGCTGCAAAGTACAGATTTCTCCAGACAGCGGTGGCCTACCCGAGCGCA
GTGTGTCCTTGACAGGAGCCCCAGAATCTGTCCAGAAAGCCAAGATGATGCTGGATGACATTGTGTCTCG
GGGTCGTGGGGGCCCCCCAGGACAGTTCCACGACAACGCCAACGGGGGCCAGAACGGCACCGTGCAGGAG
ATCATGATCCCCGCGGGCAAGGCCGGCCTGGTCATTGGCAAGGGCGGGGAGACCATTAAGCAGCTGCAGG
AACGCGCTGGAGTGAAGATGATCTTAATTCAGGACGGATCTCAGAATACGAATGTGGACAAACCTCTCCG
CATCATTGGGGATCCTTACAAAGTGCAGCAAGCCTGTGAGATGGTGATGGACATCCTCCGGGAACGTGAC
CAAGGCGGCTTTGGGGACCGGAATGAGTACGGATCTCGGATTGGCGGAGGCATCGATGTGCCAGTGCCCA
GGCATTCTGTTGGCGTGGTCATTGGCCGGAGTGGAGAGATGATCAAGAAGATCCAGAATGATGCTGGCGT
GCGGATACAGTTCAAGCAAGATGACGGGACAGGGCCCGAGAAGATTGCTCATATAATGGGGCCCCCAGAC
AGGTGCGAGCACGCAGCCCGGATCATCAACGACCTCCTCCAGAGCCTCAGGAGTGGTCCCCCAGGTCCTC
CAGGGGGTCCAGGCATGCCCCCGGGGGGCCGAGGCCGAGGAAGAGGCCAAGGCAATTGGGGTCCCCCTGG
CGGGGAGATGACCTTCTCCATCCCCACTCACAAGTGTGGGCTGGTCATCGGCCGAGGTGGCGAGAATGTG
AAAGCCATAAACCAGCAGACGGGAGCCTTCGTAGAGATCTCCCGGCAGCTGCCACCCAACGGGGACCCCA
ACTTCAAGTTGTTCATCATCCGGGGTTCACCCCAGCAGATTGACCACGCCAAGCAGCTTATCGAGGAAAA
GATCGAGGGTCCTCTCTGCCCAGTTGGACCAGGCCCAGGTGGCCCAGGCCCTGCTGGCCCAATGGGGCCC
TTCAATCCTGGGCCCTTCAACCAGGGGCCACCCGGGGCTCCCCCACATGCCGGGGGGCCCCCTCCTCACC
AGTACCCACCCCAGGGCTGGGGCAATACCTACCCCCAGTGGCAGCCGCCTGCTCCTCATGACCCAAGCAA
AGCAGCTGCAGCGGCCGCGGACCCCAACGCCGCGTGGGCCGCCTACTACTCACACTACTACCAGCAGCCC
CCGGGCCCCGTCCCCGGCCCCGCACCGGCCCCTGCGGCCCCACCGGCTCAGGGTGAGCCCCCTCAGCCCC
CACCCACCGGCCAGTCGGACTACACTAAGGCCTGGGAAGAGTATTACAAAAAGATCGGCCAGCAGCCCCA
GCAGCCCGGAGCGCCCCCACAGCAGGACTACACGAAGGCTTGGGAGGAGTACTACAAGAAGCAAGCGCAA
GTGGCCACCGGAGGGGGTCCAGGAGCTCCCCCAGGCTCCCAGCCAGACTACAGTGCCGCCTGGGCGGAAT
ATTACAGACAGCAGGCCGCTTACTACGGACAGACCCCAGGTCCTGGCGGCCCCCAGCCGCCGCCCACGCA
GCAGGGACAGCAGCAGGCTCAATGAATCGAATGAATGTGAACTTCTTCATCTGTGAAAAATCTTTTTTTT
TTCCATTTTGTTCTGTTTGGGGGCTTCTGTTTTGTTTGGCGAGAGAGCGATGGCTGCCGTGGGGAGTACT
GGGGAGCCCTCGCGGCAAGCAGGGTGGGGGGGACTTGGGGGCATGCCGGGCCCTCACTCTCTCGCCTGTT
CTGTGTCTCACATGCTTTTTCTTTCAAAATTGGGATCCTTCCATGTTGAGCCAGCCAGAGAAGATAGCGA
GATCTAAATCTCTGCCNAAAAAAAAAAAAAAAAAACTCGAGGATCCGGCTGCTAACAAAGCCCGAAAGGA
AGCTGAGTTGGCTGCTGCCACCGCTGAGCAATAACTAGCATAACCCCTTGGGGCCTCTAAACGGGTCTTG
AGGGGTTTTTTGCTGAAAGGAGGAACTATATCCGGATATCCCGCAAGAGGCCCGGCAGTACCGGCATAAC
CAAGCCTATGCCTACAGCATCCAGGGTGACGGTGCCGAGGATGACGATGAGCGCATTGTTAGATTTCATA
CACGGTGCCTGACTGCGTTAGCAATTTAACTGTGATAAACTACCGCATTAAAGCTTATCGATGATAAGCT
GTCAAACATGAGAATTCTTGAAGACGAAAGGGCCTCGTGATACGCCTATTTTTATAGGTTAATGTCATGA
TAATAATGGTTTCTTAGACGTCAGGTGGCACTTTTCGGGGAAATGTGCGCGGAACCCCTATTTGTTTATT
TTTCTAAATACATTCAAATATGTATCCGCTCATGAGACAATAACCCTGATAAATGCTTCAATAATATTGA
AAAAGGAAGAGTATGAGTATTCAACATTTCCGTGTCGCCCTTATTCCCTTTTTTGCGGCATTTTGCCTTC
CTGTTTTTGCTCACCCAGAAACGCTGGTGAAAGTAAAAGATGCTGAAGATCAGTTGGGTGCACGAGTGGG
TTACATCGAACTGGATCTCAACAGCGGTAAGATCCTTGAGAGTTTTCGCCCCGAAGAACGTTTTCCAATG
ATGAGCACTTTTAAAGTTCTGCTATGTGGCGCGGTATTATCCCGTGTTGACGCCGGGCAAGAGCAACTCG
GTCGCCGCATACACTATTCTCAGAATGACTTGGTTGAGTACTCACCAGTCACAGAAAAGCATCTTACGGA
TGGCATGACAGTAAGAGAATTATGCAGTGCTGCCATAACCATGAGTGATAACACTGCGGCCAACTTACTT
CTGACAACGATCGGAGGACCGAAGGAGCTAACCGCTTTTTTGCACAACATGGGGGATCATGTAACTCGCC
TTGATCGTTGGGAACCGGAGCTGAATGAAGCCATACCAAACGACGAGCGTGACACCACGATGCCTGCAGC
AATGGCAACAACGTTGCGCAAACTATTAACTGGCGAACTACTTACTCTAGCTTCCCGGCAACAATTAATA
GACTGGATGGAGGCGGATAAAGTTGCAGGACCACTTCTGCGCTCGGCCCTTCCGGCTGGCTGGTTTATTG
CTGATAAATCTGGAGCCGGTGAGCGTGGGTCTCGCGGTATCATTGCAGCACTGGGGCCAGATGGTAAGCC
CTCCCGTATCGTAGTTATCTACACGACGGGGAGTCAGGCAACTATGGATGAACGAAATAGACAGATCGCT
GAGATAGGTGCCTCACTGATTAAGCATTGGTAACTGTCAGACCAAGTTTACTCATATATACTTTAGATTG
ATTTAAAACTTCATTTTTAATTTAAAAGGATCTAGGTGAAGATCCTTTTTGATAATCTCATGACCAAAAT
CCCTTAACGTGAGTTTTCGTTCCACTGAGCGTCAGACCCCGTAGAAAAGATCAAAGGATCTTCTTGAGAT
CCTTTTTTTCTGCGCGTAATCTGCTGCTTGCAAACAAAAAAACCACCGCTACCAGCGGTGGTTTGTTTGC
CGGATCAAGAGCTACCAACTCTTTTTCCGAAGGTAACTGGCTTCAGCAGAGCGCAGATACCAAATACTGT
CCTTCTAGTGTAGCCGTAGTTAGGCCACCACTTCAAGAACTCTGTAGCACCGCCTACATACCTCGCTCTG
CTAATCCTGTTACCAGTGGCTGCTGCCAGTGGCGATAAGTCGTGTCTTACCGGGTTGGACTCAAGACGAT
AGTTACCGGATAAGGCGCAGCGGTCGGGCTGAACGGGGGGTTCGTGCACACAGCCCAGCTTGGAGCGAAC
GACCTACACCGAACTGAGATACCTACAGCGTGAGCTATGAGAAAGCGCCACGCTTCCCGAAGGGAGAAAG
GCGGACAGGTATCCGGTAAGCGGCAGGGTCGGAACAGGAGAGCGCACGAGGGAGCTTCCAGGGGGAAACG
CCTGGTATCTTTATAGTCCTGTCGGGTTTCGCCACCTCTGACTTGAGCGTCGATTTTTGTGATGCTCGTC
AGGGGGGCGGAGCCTATGGAAAAACGCCAGCAACGCGGCCTTTTTACGGTTCCTGGCCTTTTGCTGGCCT
TTTGCTCACATGTTCTTTCCTGCGTTATCCCCTGATTCTGTGGATAACCGTATTACCGCCTTTGAGTGAG
CTGATACCGCTCGCCGCAGCCGAACGACCGAGCGCAGCGAGTCAGTGAGCGAGGAAGCGGAAGAGCGCCT
GATGCGGTATTTTCTCCTTACGCATCTGTGCGGTATTTCACACCGCAATGGTGCACTCTCAGTACAATCT
GCTCTGATGCCGCATAGTTAAGCCAGTATACACTCCGCTATCGCTACGTGACTGGGTCATGGCTGCGCCC
CGACACCCGCCAACACCCGCTGACGCGCCCTGACGGGCTTGTCTGCTCCCGGCATCCGCTTACAGACAAG
CTGTGACCGTCTCCGGGAGCTGCATGTGTCAGAGGTTTTCACCGTCATCACCGAAACGCGCGAGGCAGCT
GCGGTAAAGCTCATCAGCGTGGTCGTGAAGCGATTCACAGATGTCTGCCTGTTCATCCGCGTCCAGCTCG
TTGAGTTTCTCCAGAAGCGTTAATGTCTGGCTTCTGATAAAGCGGGCCATGTTAAGGGCGGTTTTTTCCT
GTTTGGTCACTGATGCCTCCGTGTAAGGGGGATTTCTGTTCATGGGGGTAATGATACCGATGAAACGAGA
GAGGATGCTCACGATACGGGTTACTGATGATGAACATGCCCGGTTACTGGAACGTTGTGAGGGTAAACAA
CTGGCGGTATGGATGCGGCGGGACCAGAGAAAAATCACTCAGGGTCAATGCCAGCGCTTCGTTAATACAG
ATGTAGGTGTTCCACAGGGTAGCCAGCAGCATCCTGCGATGCAGATCCGGAACATAATGGTGCAGGGCGC
TGACTTCCGCGTTTCCAGACTTTACGAAACACGGAAACCGAAGACCATTCATGTTGTTGCTCAGGTCGCA
GACGTTTTGCAGCAGCAGTCGCTTCACGTTCGCTCGCGTATCGGTGATTCATTCTGCTAACCAGTAAGGC
AACCCCGCCAGCCTAGCCGGGTCCTCAACGACAGGAGCACGATCATGCGCACCCGTGGCCAGGACCCAAC
GCTGCCCGAGATGCGCCGCGTGCGGCTGCTGGAGATGGCGGACGCGATGGATATGTTCTGCCAAGGGTTG
GTTTGCGCATTCACAGTTCTCCGCAAGAATTGATTGGCTCCAATTCTTGGAGTGGTGAATCCGTTAGCGA
GGTGCCGCCGGCTTCCATTCAGGTCGAGGTGGCCCGGCTCCATGCACCGCGACGCAACGCGGGGAGGCAG
ACAAGGTATAGGGCGGCGCCTACAATCCATGCCAACCCGTTCCATGTGCTCGCCGAGGCGGCATAAATCG
CCGTGACGATCAGCGGTCCAATGATCGAAGTTAGGCTGGTAAGAGCCGCGAGCGATCCTTGAAGCTGTCC
CTGATGGTCGTCATCTACCTGCCTGGACAGCATGGCCTGCAACGCGGGCATCCCGATGCCGCCGGAAGCG
AGAAGAATCATAATGGGGAAGGCCATCCAGCCTCGCGTCGCGAACGCCAGCAAGACGTAGCCCAGCGCGT
CGGCCGCCATGCCGGCGATAATGGCCTGCTTCTCGCCGAAACGTTTGGTGGCGGGACCAGTGACGAAGGC
TTGAGCGAGGGCGTGCAAGATTCCGAATACCGCAAGCGACAGGCCGATCATCGTCGCGCTCCAGCGAAAG
CGGTCCTCGCCGAAAATGACCCAGAGCGCTGCCGGCACCTGTCCTACGAGTTGCATGATAAAGAAGACAG
TCATAAGTGCGGCGACGATAGTCATGCCCCGCGCCCACCGGAAGGAGCTGACTGGGTTGAAGGCTCTCAA
GGGCATCGGTCGAGATCCCGGTGCCTAATGAGTGAGCTAACTTACATTAATTGCGTTGCGCTCACTGCCC
GCTTTCCAGTCGGGAAACTGTCGTGCCAGCTGCATTAATGAATCGGCCAACGCGCGGGGAGAGGCGGTTT
GCGTATTGGGCGCCAGGGTGGTTTTTCTTTTCACCAGTGAGACGGGCAACAGCTGATTGCCCTTCACCGC
CTGGCCCTGAGAGAGTTGCAGCAAGCGGTCCACGCTGGTTTGCCCCAGCAGGCGAAAATCCTGTTTGATG
GTGGTTAACGGCGGGATATAACATGAGCTGTCTTCGGTATCGTCGTATCCCACTACCGAGATATCCGCAC
CAACGCGCAGCCCGGACTCGGTAATGGCGCGCATTGCGCCCAGCGCCATCTGATCGTTGGCAACCAGCAT
CGCAGTGGGAACGATGCCCTCATTCAGCATTTGCATGGTTTGTTGAAAACCGGACATGGCACTCCAGTCG
CCTTCCCGTTCCGCTATCGGCTGAATTTGATTGCGAGTGAGATATTTATGCCAGCCAGCCAGACGCAGAC
GCGCCGAGACAGAACTTAATGGGCCCGCTAACAGCGCGATTTGCTGGTGACCCAATGCGACCAGATGCTC
CACGCCCAGTCGCGTACCGTCTTCATGGGAGAAAATAATACTGTTGATGGGTGTCTGGTCAGAGACATCA
AGAAATAACGCCGGAACATTAGTGCAGGCAGCTTCCACAGCAATGGCATCCTGGTCATCCAGCGGATAGT
TAATGATCAGCCCACTGACGCGTTGCGCGAGAAGATTGTGCACCGCCGCTTTACAGGCTTCGACGCCGCT
TCGTTCTACCATCGACACCACCACGCTGGCACCCAGTTGATCGGCGCGAGATTTAATCGCCGCGACAATT
TGCGACGGCGCGTGCAGGGCCAGACTGGAGGTGGCAACGCCAATCAGCAACGACTGTTTGCCCGCCAGTT
GTTGTGCCACGCGGTTGGGAATGTAATTCAGCTCCGCCATCGCCGCTTCCACTTTTTCCCGCGTTTTCGC
AGAAACGTGGCTGGCCTGGTTCACCACGCGGGAAACGGTCTGATAAGAGACACCGGCATACTCTGCGACA
TCGTATAACGTTACTGGTTTCACATTCACCACCCTGAATTGACTCTCTTCCGGGCGCTATCATGCCATAC
CGCGAAAGGTTTTGCGCCATTCGATGGTGTCCGGGATCTCGACGCTCTCCCTTATGCGACTCCTGCATTA
GGAAGCAGCCCAGTAGTAGGTTGAGGCCGTTGAGCACCGCCGCCGCAAGGAATGGTGCATGCAAGGAGAT
GGCGCCCAACAGTCCCCCGGCCACGGGGCCTGCCACCATACCCACGCCGAAACAAGCGCTCATGAGCCCG
AAGTGGCGAGCCCGATCTTCCCCATCGGTGATGTCGGCGATATAGGCGCCAGCAACCGCACCTGTGGCGC
CGGTGATGCCGGCCACGATGCGTCCGGCGTAGAGGATCGAGATCTCGATCCCGCGAAAT
Features (pLannotate 1.2.2; 19 found; start..end, strand, type, name):
      1..19      +  promoter       T7 promoter: promoter for bacteriophage T7 RNA polymerase
     20..44      +  protein_bind   lac operator: The lac repressor binds to the lac operator to inhibit transcription in E. coli. This inhibition can be relieved by adding lactose or isopropyl-β-D-thiogalactopyranoside (IPTG). lac repressor encoded by lacI
     59..81      +  RBS            RBS: efficient ribosome binding site from bacteriophage T7 gene 10 (Olins and Rangwala, 1989)
    133..2262    +  CDS            KHSRP: FUBP2_HUMAN - Also known as FUBP2. Experimental evidence at protein level: Swiss-Prot protein existence level 1. Binds to the dendritic targeting element and may play a role in mRNA trafficking (By similarity). Part of a ternary complex that binds to the downstream control sequence (DCS) of the pre-mRNA. Mediates exon inclusion in transcripts that are subject to tissue- specific alternative splicing. May interact with single-stranded DNA from the far-upstream element (FUSE). May activate gene expression. Also involved in degradation of inherently unstable mRNAs that contain AU-rich elements (A
   2568..2617    +  CDS            SET1 (fragment): solubility-enhancement tag derived from T7 phage gene 10B
   2625..2672    +  terminator     T7 terminator: transcription terminator for bacteriophage T7 RNA polymerase
   2695..2799    -  CDS            TcR (fragment): tetracycline efflux protein; tet; confers resistance to tetracycline
   2847..2875    -  promoter       tet promoter: E. coli promoter for tetracycline efflux protein gene
   2988..3092    +  promoter       AmpR promoter: bla
   3093..3953    +  CDS            AmpR: β-lactamase; bla; confers resistance to ampicillin, carbenicillin, and related antibiotics
   4124..4712    +  rep_origin     ori: high-copy-number ColE1/pMB1/pBR322/pUC origin of replication
   4898..5037    -  misc_feature   bom: basis of mobility region from pBR322
   5139..5330    -  CDS            rop: Rop protein, which maintains plasmids at low copy number; rop
   5347..5727    +  CDS            YPB1_ECOLX: Protein predicted: Swiss-Prot protein existence level 4. From Escherichia coli.
   5969..6593    -  CDS            TcR (fragment): tetracycline efflux protein; tet; confers resistance to tetracycline
   6608..6629    -  protein_bind   CAP binding site: CAP binding activates transcription in the presence of cAMP. E. coli catabolite activator protein
   6642..7723    -  CDS            lacI: lac repressor; lacI; The lac repressor binds to the lac operator to inhibit transcription in E. coli. This inhibition can be relieved by adding lactose or isopropyl-β-D-thiogalactopyranoside (IPTG).
   7724..7801    -  promoter       lacI promoter: lacI
   7809..8088    -  CDS            TcR (fragment): tetracycline efflux protein; tet; confers resistance to tetracycline
