[The description below was written by a language model from this plasmid's Addgene catalogue record and pLannotate feature annotations shown in this document.]
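Description:
pET15b-KSRP is a bacterial expression plasmid built on the pET15b backbone, carrying the human KSRP coding sequence (gene symbol KHSRP, also known as FUBP2 or FBP2) for production of recombinant protein in E. coli. The sequenced record is 8,109 nt. It is maintained through a ColE1/pBR322-type origin accompanied by the bom site and the rop gene, which holds copy number down, and it is selected with ampicillin through the β-lactamase gene under its own promoter. Several short tetracycline-resistance fragments and a tet promoter are annotated, but these are nonfunctional remnants of the pBR322 ancestry of the backbone rather than a usable marker.

The expression cassette follows the standard pET layout. A T7 promoter is followed immediately by a lac operator and the strong T7 gene 10 ribosome binding site, then the KHSRP open reading frame, and finally a T7 terminator. A plasmid-borne lacI gene with its own promoter supplies repressor. Transcription is therefore kept low until IPTG is added, and it requires a host that provides T7 RNA polymerase. The catalogue lists an N-terminal His tag on the insert. The feature table does not annotate this tag separately, but there is a short unannotated stretch between the ribosome binding site and the start of the KHSRP annotation where it could lie. A small fragment labelled as a T7 gene 10B–derived solubility tag sits downstream of the insert, just before the terminator, and is probably only a similarity match within backbone sequence.

KSRP is a KH-type RNA-binding protein that promotes exon inclusion through an intronic splicing enhancer and also takes part in AU-rich-element mRNA decay. The construct is suited to producing His-tagged protein for affinity purification and in vitro biochemical studies.
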