Addgene plasmid #23019: pET15b-KSRP
Depositing lab: Douglas Black. Depositing organization: University of California, Los Angeles (UCLA). Publication: A new regulatory protein, KSRP, mediates exon inclusion through an intronic splicing enhancer. Min H, Turck CW, Nikolic JM, Black DL. Genes Dev. 1997 Apr 15. 11(8):1023-36. 10.1101/gad.11.8.1023 PubMed 9136930.
Backbone
  Vector backbone: pET15b
  Backbone size w/o insert (bp): 5700
  Vector type: Bacterial Expression
Growth in bacteria
  Bacterial resistance: Ampicillin, 100 μg/mL
  Growth temperature: 37°C
  Growth strain: DH5alpha
  Copy number: Unknown
Gene/Insert
  Gene/Insert name: KSRP
  Species: H. sapiens (human)
  Entrez Gene: KHSRP (a.k.a. FBP2, FUBP2, KSRP, p75)
  Tag / fusion protein: His (N terminal on insert)
  Cloning method: Restriction Enzyme
  Sequencing primers: 5′ T7
Terms and licenses: Academic/Nonprofit Terms; Industry Terms: Not Available to Industry
How to cite: pET15b-KSRP was a gift from Douglas Black (Addgene plasmid # 23019 ; http://n2t.net/addgene:23019 ; RRID:Addgene_23019)
