>Addgene plasmid #23019 | pET15b-KSRP Sequencing Result | analyzer sequence | sequence record 28936
TTAGCGCCGCGGCGCGGCGAGCCGGCCACGATGCGGTCCGGCGTTAGAGGATCGAGATCTCGATCCCGCG
AAATTNCTATNACTCACTATAGGGGAATTGTGAGCGGATAACAATTCCCCTCTAGAAATAATTTTGTTTA
ACTTTAAGAAGGAGATATACCATGGGCAGCCATCATCACCATCATCACAGCGGCGGCCACATGGTGTCGG
ACTACAGCACGGGAGGACCCCCGCCCGG
