>Addgene plasmid #23019 | pET15b-KSRP Sequencing Result | analyzer sequence | sequence record 39052
TGTTAGCAGCCGGATCCTCGAGTTTTTTTTTTTTTTTTTTGGCAGAGATTTAGATCTCGCTATCTTCTCT
GGCTGGCTCAACATGGAAGGATCCCAATTTTGAAAGAAAAAGCATGTGAGACACAGAACAGGCGAGAGAG
TGAGGGCCCGGCATGCCCCCAAGTCCCCCCCACCCTGCTTGCCGCGAGGGCTCCCCAGTACTCCCCACGG
CAGCCATCGCTCTCTCGCCAAACAAAACAGAAGCCCCCAAACAGAACAAAATGGAAAAAAAAAAGATTTT
TCACAGATGAAGAAGTTCACATTCATTCGATTCATTGAGCCTGCTGCTGTCCCTGCTGCGTGGGCGGCGG
CTGGGGGCCGCCAGGACCTGGGGTCTGTCCGTAGTAAGCGGCCTGCTGTCTGTAATATTCCGCCCAGGCG
GCACTGTAGTCTGGCTGGGAGCCTGGGGGAGCTCCTGGACCCCCTCCGGTGGCCACTTGCGCTTGCTTCT
TGTAGTACTCCTCCCAAGCCTTCGTGTAGTCCTGCTGTGGGGGCGCTCCGGGCTGCTGGGGCTGCTGGCC
GATCTTNTTGTAATACTCTTCCCAGGCCTTAGTGTAGTCCGACTGGCCGGTGGGTGGGGGCTGAGGGGGC
TCACCCTGAGCCGGTGGGGCCGCAGGGGCCGGTGCGGGGCCGGGGACGGGGCCCGGGGGCTGCTGGTAGT
AGTGTGAGTAGTAGGCGGCCCACGCGGCGTTGGGGTCCGCGGCCGCTGC
