>Addgene plasmid #23019 | pET15b-KSRP Sequencing Result | analyzer sequence | sequence record 39285
ATTCACACCCTTGGAATTGACTCTCTTCCGGGCGCTATCATGCCATACCGCGAAAGGTTTTGCGCCATTC
GATGGTGTCCGGGATCTCGACGCTCTCCCTTATGCGACTCCTGCATTAGGAAGCAGCCCAGTAGTAGGTT
GAGGCCGTTGAGCACCGCCGCCGCAAGGAATGGTGCATGCAAGGAGATGGCGCCCAACAGTCCCCCGGCC
ACGGGGCCTGCCACCATACCCACGCCGAAACAAGCGCTCATGAGCCCGAAGTGGCGAGCCCGATCTTCCC
CATCGGTGATGTCGGCGATATAGGCGCCAGCAACCGCACCTGTGGCGCCGGTGATGCCGGCCACGATGCG
TCCGGCGTAGAGGATCGAGATCTCGATCCCGCGAAATTAATACGACTCACTATAGGGGAATTGTGAGCGG
ATAACAATTCCCCTCTAGAAATAATTTTGTTTAACTTTAAGAAGGAGATATACCATGGGCAGCCATCATC
ACCATCATCACAGCGGCGG
